>Addgene plasmid #191195 | pET28a-hfYFP-TEV-Bcx | addgene full sequence | sequence record 376971 | Addgene NGS Result
GAACTATATCCGGATTGGCGAATGGG
[124 nt withheld, positions 27-150]
C
[91 nt withheld, positions 152-242]
A
[49 nt withheld, positions 244-292]
CCTTTGACGTTGGAGTCCACGTTCTTT
[37 nt withheld, positions 320-356]
ACCCTATCTCGGTCTATTCTTTTGATTTATAAGGGATTTTGCCGATTTCGGCCTATTGGTTAAAAAATGA
GCTGATTTAACAAAAATTTAACGCGAATTTTAACAAAATATTAACGCTTACAATTTAGGTGGCACTTTTC
GGGGAAATGTGCGCGGAACCCCTATTTGTTTATTTTTCTAAATACATTCAAATATGTATCCGCTCATGAA
TTAATTCTTAGAAAAACTCATCGAGCATCAAATGAAACTGCAATTTATTCATATCAGGATTATCAATACC
ATATTTTTGAAAAAGCCGTTTCTGTAATGAAGGAGAAAACTCACCGAGGCAGTTCCATAGGATGGCAAGA
TCCTGGTATCGGTCTGCGATTCCGACTCGTCCAACATCAATACAACCTATTAATTTCCCCTCGTCAAAAA
TAAGGTTATCAAGTGAGAAATCACCATGAGTGACGACTGAATCCGGTGAGAATGGCAAAAGTTTATGCAT
TTCTTTCCAGACTTGTTCAACAGGCCAGCCATTACGCTCGTCATCAAAATCACTCGCATCAACCAAACCG
TTATTCATTCGTGATTGCGCCTGAGCGAGACGAAATACGCGATCGCTGTTAAAAGGACAATTACAAACAG
GAATCGAATGCAACCGGCGCAGGAACACTGCCAGCGCATCAACAATATTTTCACCTGAATCAGGATATTC
TTCTAATACCTGGAATGCTGTTTTCCCGGGGATCGCAGTGGTGAGTAACCATGCATCATCAGGAGTACGG
ATAAAATGCTTGATGGTCGGAAGAGGCATAAATTCCGTCAGCCAGTTTAGTCTGACCATCTCATCTGTAA
CATCATTGGCAACGCTACCTTTGCCATGTTTCAGAAACAACTCTGGCGCATCGGGCTTCCCATACAATCG
ATAGATTGTCGCACCTGATTGCCCGACATTATCGCGAGCCCATTTATACCCATATAAATCAGCATCCATG
TTGGAATTTAATCGCGGCCTAGAGCAAGACGTTTCCCGTTGAATATGGCTCATAACACCCCTTGTATTAC
TGTTTATGTAAGCAGACAGTTTTATTGTTCATGACCAAAATCCCTTAACGTGAGTTTTCGTTCCACTGAG
CGTCAGACCCCGTAGAAAAGATCAAAGGATCTTCTTGAGATCCTTTTTTTCTGCGCGTAATCTGCTGCTT
GCAAACAAAAAAACCACCGCTACCAGCGGTGGTTTGTTTGCCGGATCAAGAGCTACCAACTCTTTTTCCG
AAGGTAACTGGCTTCAGCAGAGCGCAGATACCAAATACTGTCCTTCTAGTGTAGCCGTAGTTAGGCCACC
ACTTCAAGAACTCTGTAGCACCGCCTACATACCTCGCTCTGCTAATCCTGTTACCAGTGGCTGCTGCCAG
TGGCGATAAGTCGTGTCTTACCGGGTTGGACTCAAGACGATAGTTACCGGATAAGGCGCAGCGGTCGGGC
TGAACGGGGGGTTCGTGCACACAGCCCAGCTTGGAGCGAACGACCTACACCGAACTGAGATACCTACAGC
GTGAGCTATGAGAAAGCGCCACGCTTCCCGAAGGGAGAAAGGCGGACAGGTATCCGGTAAGCGGCAGGGT
CGGAACAGGAGAGCGCACGAGGGAGCTTCCAGGGGGAAACGCCTGGTATCTTTATAGTCCTGTCGGGTTT
CGCCACCTCTGACTTGAGCGTCGATTTTTGTGATGCTCGTCAGGGGGGCGGAGCCTATGGAAAAACGCCA
GCAACGCGGCCTTTTTACGGTTCCTGGCCTTTTGCTGGCCTTTTGCTCACATGTTCTTTCCTGCGTTATC
CCCTGATTCTGTGGATAACCGTATTACCGCCTTTGAGTGAGCTGATACCGCTCGCCGCAGCCGAACGACC
GAGCGCAGCGAGTCAGTGAGCGAGGAAGCGGAAGAGCGCCTGATGCGGTATTTTCTCCTTACGCATCTGT
GCGGTATTTCACACCGCAATGGTGCACTCTCAGTACAATCTGCTCTGATGCCGCATAGTTAAGCCAGTAT
ACACTCCGCTATCGCTACGTGACTGGGTCATGGCTGCGCCCCGACACCCGCCAACACCCGCTGACGCGCC
CTGACGGGCTTGTCTGCTCCCGGCATCCGCTTACAGACAAGCTGTGACCGTCTCCGGGAGCTGCATGTGT
CAGAGGTTTTCACCGTCATCACCGAAACGCGCGAGGCAGCTGCGGTAAAGCTCATCAGCGTGGTCGTGAA
GCGATTCACAGATGTCTGCCTGTTCATCCGCGTCCAGCTCGTTGAGTTTCTCCAGAAGCGTTAATGTCTG
GCTTCTGATAAAGCGGGCCATGTTAAGGGCGGTTTTTTCCTGTTTGGTCACTGATGCCTCCGTGTAAGGG
GGATTTCTGTTCATGGGGGTAATGATACCGATGAAACGAGAGAGGATGCTCACGATACGGGTTACTGATG
ATGAACATGCCCGGTTACTGGAACGTTGTGAGGGTAAACAACTGGCGGTATGGATGCGGCGGGACCAGAG
AAAAATCACTCAGGGTCAATGCCAGCGCTTCGTTAATACAGATGTAGGTGTTCCACAGGGTAGCCAGCAG
CATCCTGCGATGCAGATCCGGAACATAATGGTGCAGGGCGCTGACTTCCGCGTTTCCAGACTTTACGAAA
CACGGAAACCGAAGACCATTCATGTTGTTGCTCAGGTCGCAGACGTTTTGCAGCAGCAGTCGCTTCACGT
TCGCTCGCGTATCGGTGATTCATTCTGCTAACCAGTAAGGCAACCCCGCCAGCCTAGCCGGGTCCTCAAC
GACAGGAGCACGATCATGCGCACCCGTGGGGCCGCCATGCCGGCGATAATGGCCTGCTTCTCGCCGAAAC
GTTTGGTGGCGGGACCAGTGACGAAGGCTTGAGCGAGGGCGTGCAAGATTCCGAATACCGCAAGCGACAG
GCCGATCATCGTCGCGCTCCAGCGAAAGCGGTCCTCGCCGAAAATGACCCAGAGCGCTGCCGGCACCTGT
CCTACGAGTTGCATGATAAAGAAGACAGTCATAAGTGCGGCGACGATAGTCATGCCCCGCGCCCACCGGA
AGGAGCTGACTGGGTTGAAGGCTCTCAAGGGCATCGGTCGAGATCCCGGTGCCTAATGAGTGAGCTAACT
TACATTAATTGCGTTGCGCTCACTGCCCGCTTTCCAGTCGGGAAACCTGTCGTGCCAGCTGCATTAATGA
ATCGGCCAACGCGCGGGGAGAGGCGGTTTGCGTATTGGGCGCCAGGGTGGTTTTTCTTTTCACCAGTGAG
ACGGGCAACAGCTGATTGCCCTTCACCGCCTGGCCCTGAGAGAGTTGCAGCAAGCGGTCCACGCTGGTTT
GCCCCAGCAGGCGAAAATCCTGTTTGATGGTGGTTAACGGCGGGATATAACATGAGCTGTCTTCGGTATC
GTCGTATCCCACTACCGAGATATCCGCACCAACGCGCAGCCCGGACTCGGTAATGGCGCGCATTGCGCCC
AGCGCCATCTGATCGTTGGCAACCAGCATCGCAGTGGGAACGATGCCCTCATTCAGCATTTGCATGGTTT
GTTGAAAACCGGACATGGCACTCCAGTCGCCTTCCCGTTCCGCTATCGGCTGAATTTGATTGCGAGTGAG
ATATTTATGCCAGCCAGCCAGACGCAGACGCGCCGAGACAGAACTTAATGGGCCCGCTAACAGCGCGATT
TGCTGGTGACCCAATGCGACCAGATGCTCCACGCCCAGTCGCGTACCGTCTTCATGGGAGAAAATAATAC
TGTTGATGGGTGTCTGGTCAGAGACATCAAGAAATAACGCCGGAACATTAGTGCAGGCAGCTTCCACAGC
AATGGCATCCTGGTCATCCAGCGGATAGTTAATGATCAGCCCACTGACGCGTTGCGCGAGAAGATTGTGC
ACCGCCGCTTTACAGGCTTCGACGCCGCTTCGTTCTACCATCGACACCACCACGCTGGCACCCAGTTGAT
CGGCGCGAGATTTAATCGCCGCGACAATTTGCGACGGCGCGTGCAGGGCCAGACTGGAGGTGGCAACGCC
AATCAGCAACGACTGTTTGCCCGCCAGTTGTTGTGCCACGCGGTTGGGAATGTAATTCAGCTCCGCCATC
GCCGCTTCCACTTTTTCCCGCGTTTTCGCAGAAACGTGGCTGGCCTGGTTCACCACGCGGGAAACGGTCT
GATAAGAGACACCGGCATACTCTGCGACATCGTATAACGTTACTGGTTTCACATTCACCACCCTGAATTG
ACTCTCTTCCGGGCGCTATCATGCCATACCGCGAAAGGTTTTGCGCCATTCGATGGTGTCCGGGATCTCG
ACGCTCTCCCTTATGCGACTCCTGCATTAGGAAGCAGCCCAGTAGTAGGTTGAGGCCGTTGAGCACCGCC
GCCGCAAGGAATGGTGCATGCAAGGAGATGGCGCCCAACAGTCCCCCGGCCACGGGGCCTGCCACCATAC
CCACGCCGAAACAAGCGCTCATGAGCCCGAAGTGGCGAGCCCGATCTTCCCCATCGGTGATGTCGGCGAT
ATAGGCGCCAGCAACCGCACCTGTGGCGCCGGTGATGCCGGCCACGATGCGTCCGGCGTAGAGGATCGAG
ATCTCGATCCCGCGAAATTAATACGACTCACTATAGGGGAATTGTGAGCGGATAACAATTCCCCTCTAGA
AATAATTTTGTTTAACTTTAAGAAGGAGATATACCATGGGCAGCAGCCATCATCATCATCATCACAGTTC
AGGCAAAGCAGAAACAATACTCTCTCATATGGTGAGCAAGGGCGAGGAGCTGTTCACCGGGGTGGTGCCC
ATCCTGGTCGAGCTGGACGGCGACGTAAACGGCCACAAGTTCAGCGTCCGCGGCGAGGGCGAGGGCGATG
CCACCAACGGCAAGCTGACCCTGAAGCTCATCTCCACCACCGGCAAGCTGCCCGTGCCCTGGCCCACCCT
CGTGACCACCTTAGGCTACGGCCTGATGGTGTTCGCCCGCTACCCCGACCACATGAAGCAGCACGACTTC
TTCAAGTCCGCCATGCCCGAAGGCTACGTCCAGGAGCGCACCATCTCTTTCGAGGACGACGGTTACTACA
AGACCCGCGCCGAGGTGAAGTTCGAGGGCGACACCCTGGTGAACCGCATCGTGCTGAAGGGCATCGACTT
CAAGGAGGACGGCAACATCCTGGGGCACAAGCTGGAGTACAACTTCAACAGCCACAACGTCTATATCACG
GCCGACAAGCAGAAGAACGGCATCAAGGCTAACTTCAAGATCCGCCACAACGTTGAGGACGGCGGCGTGC
AGCTCGCCGACCACTACCAGCAGAACACCCCCATCGGCGACGGCCCCGTGCTGCTGCCCGACAACCACTA
CCTGAGCTACCAGTCCGTCCTGAGCAAAGACCCCAACGAGAAGCGCGATCACATGGTCCTGAAGGAGAGG
GTGACCGCCGCCGGGATTACACATGACATGAACGAGCTGTACAAGGGATCCGCTGGCTCAGCTGCTGGTT
CTGGTGAATTCGAGAATCTGTATTTTCAGGGTCATGCTAGCACAGATTACTGGCAAAACTGGACAGACGG
TGGCGGTATCGTTAATGCCGTGAACGGCTCCGGAGGCAACTACAGCGTGAATTGGTCTAATACTGGGAAC
TTCGTAGTCGGAAAAGGTTGGACGACAGGATCCCCGTTCCGTACGATCAACTACAACGCTGGCGTTTGGG
CCCCGAATGGTAACGGTTACCTGACACTGTATGGCTGGACGCGTTCGCCACTGATTGAATATTACGTTGT
CGACTCTTGGGGAACGTACCGTCCGACTGGAACCTACAAAGGCACAGTCAAAAGCGATGGTGGTACCTAT
GACATCTACACCACCACAAGATACAACGCACCTTCCATCGATGGCGATCGGACCACCTTTACTCAGTATT
GGAGTGTTAGACAATCTAAGCGGCCGACTGGTTCGAACGCCACCATTACGTTCACCAATCACGTGAATGC
ATGGAAATCCCACGGTATGAACCTAGGTTCTAATTGGGCTTATCAAGTAATGGCGACCGAAGGCTACCAG
AGCTCTGGTTCTTCCAACGTTACAGTGTGGTAACTCGAGCACCACCACCACCACCACTGAGATCCGGCTG
CTAACAAAGCCCGAAAGGAAGCTGAGTTGGCTGCTGCCACCGCTGAGCAATAACTAGCATAACCCCTTGG
GGCCTCTAAACGGGTCTTGAGGGGTTTTTTGCTGAAAGGAG
Features (pLannotate 1.2.2; 22 found; start..end, strand, type, name):
     27..455     +  rep_origin     f1 ori (sequence partly withheld): f1 bacteriophage origin of replication; arrow indicates direction of (+) strand synthesis
    508..565     +  promoter       AmpR promoter (fragment): bla
    574..1389    -  CDS            KanR: aminoglycoside phosphotransferase; aph(3')-Ia; confers resistance to kanamycin in bacteria or G418 (Geneticin®) in eukaryotes
   1511..2099    +  rep_origin     ori: high-copy-number ColE1/pMB1/pBR322/pUC origin of replication
   2285..2424    -  misc_feature   bom: basis of mobility region from pBR322
   2526..2717    -  CDS            rop: Rop protein, which maintains plasmids at low copy number; rop
   2734..3114    +  CDS            YPB1_ECOLX: Protein predicted: Swiss-Prot protein existence level 4. From Escherichia coli.
   3186..3477    -  CDS            TcR (fragment): tetracycline efflux protein; tet; confers resistance to tetracycline
   3492..3513    -  protein_bind   CAP binding site: CAP binding activates transcription in the presence of cAMP. E. coli catabolite activator protein
   3526..4608    -  CDS            lacI: lac repressor; lacI; The lac repressor binds to the lac operator to inhibit transcription in E. coli. This inhibition can be relieved by adding lactose or isopropyl-β-D-thiogalactopyranoside (IPTG).
   4609..4686    -  promoter       lacI promoter: lacI
   4694..4973    -  CDS            TcR (fragment): tetracycline efflux protein; tet; confers resistance to tetracycline
   4995..5013    +  promoter       T7 promoter: promoter for bacteriophage T7 RNA polymerase
   5014..5038    +  protein_bind   lac operator: The lac repressor binds to the lac operator to inhibit transcription in E. coli. This inhibition can be relieved by adding lactose or isopropyl-β-D-thiogalactopyranoside (IPTG). lac repressor encoded by lacI
   5053..5075    +  RBS            RBS: efficient ribosome binding site from bacteriophage T7 gene 10 (Olins and Rangwala, 1989)
   5094..5110    +  CDS            capTEV™ (fragment): composite tag for in vivo biotinylation, TEV protease cleavage, and 6xHis tagging
   5145..5861    +  CDS            mGreenLantern: monomeric GFP derivative that displays exceptionally high brightness in cells (Campbell et al., 2020)
   5897..5920    +  CDS            capTEV™ (fragment): composite tag for in vivo biotinylation, TEV protease cleavage, and 6xHis tagging
   5922..6476    +  CDS            xlnA (fragment): XYNA_BACCI - Experimental evidence at protein level: Swiss-Prot protein existence level 1. From Bacillus circulans.
   6486..6503    +  CDS            9xHis (fragment): 9xHis affinity tag
   6513..6562    +  CDS            SET1 (fragment): solubility-enhancement tag derived from T7 phage gene 10B
   6570..6617    +  terminator     T7 terminator: transcription terminator for bacteriophage T7 RNA polymerase
