[The description below was written by a language model from this plasmid's Addgene catalogue record and pLannotate feature annotations shown in this document.]
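Description:
pET28a-hfYFP-TEV-Bcx is a bacterial expression plasmid of about 6.6 kb built on pET28a, from which the thrombin cleavage site has been removed. It is selected with kanamycin through the aph(3')-Ia KanR gene and replicates from a ColE1/pBR322-type origin. The bom and rop elements are annotated alongside this origin, although the catalogue lists the plasmid as high copy. An f1 origin is also present. The short TcR, AmpR promoter and CAP-site hits in the table look like backbone remnants or homology matches rather than functional parts.

The 1,395 bp synthetic insert, assembled by Gibson cloning, sits between a T7 promoter with an adjacent lac operator and gene 10 ribosome binding site on one side and the T7 terminator on the other. The plasmid carries its own lacI, so transcription stays repressed until IPTG is added in a host that supplies T7 RNA polymerase, such as a DE3 lysogen.

The open reading frame begins with an N-terminal 6xHis tag, followed by hyperfolder YFP (hfYFP). The automated annotation labels this protein as the related mGreenLantern. Next come a TEV protease recognition site and Bacillus circulans endo-1,4-beta-xylanase (Bcx), which was synthesized with bacterial codon usage. The two small "capTEV" fragments correspond to the His tag and the TEV site. A further His-tag fragment is annotated downstream of the xylanase, as is usual for pET28a, but the record does not say whether it is translated.

The construct demonstrates fluorescence-assisted protein purification. The chemically stable hfYFP partner lets the fusion be followed visually through expression and affinity capture, and TEV cleavage then releases the xylanase from the tagged fluorescent carrier.
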