Addgene plasmid #191195: pET28a-hfYFP-TEV-Bcx
Purpose: Fusion of hfYFP and Bacillus circulans xylanase separated by a TEV cleavage site for fluorescence-assisted protein purification
Depositing lab: Gregory Petsko. Depositing organization: Cornell University. Publication: Chemically stable fluorescent proteins for advanced microscopy. Campbell BC, Paez-Segala MG, Looger LL, Petsko GA, Liu CF. Nat Methods. 2022 Nov 7. pii: 10.1038/s41592-022-01660-7. doi: 10.1038/s41592-022-01660-7. PubMed 36344833.
Backbone
  Vector backbone: pET28a
  Total vector size (bp): 6631
  Modifications to backbone: Thrombin cleavage site eliminated.
  Vector type: Bacterial Expression
Growth in bacteria
  Bacterial resistance: Kanamycin, 50 μg/mL
  Growth temperature: 37°C
  Growth strain: DH5alpha
  Growth instructions: For protein production, transform the plasmid into BL21(DE3) cells and induce expression using IPTG.
  Copy number: High Copy
Gene/Insert
  Gene/Insert name: hfYFP & Bcx fusion (alt names: Hyperfolder YFP; Bacillus circulans xylanase)
  Species: Synthetic
  Insert size (bp): 1395
  Promoter: T7 promoter
  Tag / fusion protein: Bacillus circulans xylanase (C terminal on insert); 6xHis (N terminal on insert)
  Cloning method: Gibson Cloning
  Sequencing primers: 5′ T7 promoter; 3′ T7 terminator
Terms and licenses: Academic/Nonprofit Terms; Industry Terms: Not Available to Industry
Depositor comments: Please refer to the manuscript to understand how to use this expression/purification system. Bacillus circulans xylanase (synonymous with Niallia circulans endo-1,4-beta-xylanase) was synthesized from UniProtKB/Swiss-Prot: P09850.1 amino acid sequence using a bacterial codon set.
How to cite: pET28a-hfYFP-TEV-Bcx was a gift from Gregory Petsko (Addgene plasmid # 191195 ; http://n2t.net/addgene:191195 ; RRID:Addgene_191195)
